>Addgene plasmid #173566 | pICSL86977OD:PITG_11947 | addgene full sequence | sequence record 342804 | Addgene NGS Result
CTTGAGGCTCAGTCCTGAAATTCACAGTAGAAGTCTCAATGTAATGATTCACAATAGTGCACACAGCAGG
CATATCAGCCTCAGTAGCCCTTCTAATATCAGCAGGCCTTCTTTCAGGAGACATGCGAAACGATCCAGAT
CCGGTGCAGATTATTTGGATTGAGAGTGAATATGAGACTCTAATTGGATACCGAGGGGAATTTATGGAAC
GTCAGTGGAGCATTTTGACAAGAAATATTTGCTAGCTGATAGTGACCTTAGGCGACTTTTGAACGCGCAA
TAATGGTTTCTGACGTATGTGCTTAGCTCATTAAACTCCAGAAACCCGCGGCTGAGTGGCTCCTTCAACG
TTGCGGTTCTGTCAGTTCCAAACGTAAAACGGCTTGTCCCGCGTCATCGGCGGGGGTCATAACGTGACTC
CCTTAATTCTCCGCTCCGGATCCGAATTCGGCACAGAGTGTTCAACCCCAGTACATTAAAAACGTCCGCA
ATGTGTTATTAAGTTGTCTAAGCGTCAATTTGTTTACACCACAATATATCCTGCCACCAGCCAGCCAACA
GCTCCCCGACCGGCAGCTCGGCACAAAATCACCACTCGATACAGGCAGCCCATCAACCATGACTACTGTC
CGGTCCAACAGATCCGAGCAGGAACCGTAAAAAGGCCGCGTTGCTGGCGTTTTTCCATAGGCTCCGCCCC
CCTGACGAGCATCACAAAAATCGACGCTCAAGTCAGAGGTGGCGAAACCCGACAGGACTATAAAGATACC
AGGCGTTTCCCCCTGGAAGCTCCCTCGTGCGCTCTCCTGTTCCGACCCTGCCGCTTACCGGATACCTGTC
CGCCTTTCTCCCTTCGGGAAGCGTGGCGCTTTCTCATAGCTCACGCTGTAGGTATCTCAGTTCGGTGTAG
GTCGTTCGCTCCAAGCTGGGCTGTGTGCACGAACCCCCCGTTCAGCCCGACCGCTGCGCCTTATCCGGTA
ACTATCGTCTTGAGTCCAACCCGGTAAGACACGACTTATCGCCACTGGCAGCAGCCACTGGTAACAGGAT
TAGCAGAGCGAGGTATGTAGGCGGTGCTACAGAGTTCTTGAAGTGGTGGCCTAACTACGGCTACACTAGA
AGAACAGTATTTGGTATCTGCGCTCTGCTGAAGCCAGTTACCTTCGGAAAAAGAGTTGGTAGCTCTTGAT
CCGGCAAACAAACCACCGCTGGTAGCGGTGGTTTTTTTGTTTGCAAGCAGCAGATTACGCGCAGAAAAAA
AGGATCTCAAGAAGATCCTTTGATCTTTTCTACGGGGTCTGACGCTCAGTGGAACGAAAACTCACGTTAA
GGGATTTTGGTCATGAGATTATCAAAAAGGATCTTCACCTAGATCCTTTTAAATTAAAAATGAAGTTTTA
AATCAATCTAAAGTATATATGAGTAAACTTGGTCTGACAGCTAAAACAATTCATCCAGTAAAATATAATA
TTTTATTTTCTCCCAATCAGGCTTGATCCCCAGTAAGTCAAAAAATAGCTCGACATACTGTTCTTCCCCG
ATATCCTCCCTGAGCGACCGGACGCAGAAGGCAATGTCATACCACTTGTCCGCCCTGCCGCTTCTCCCAA
GATCAATAAAGCCACTTACTTTGCCATCTTTCACAAAGATGTTGCTGTCTCCCAGGTCGCCGTGGGAAAA
GACAAGTTCCTCTTCGGGCTTTTCCGTCTTTAAAAAATCATACAGCTCGCGCGGATCTTTAAATGGAGTG
TCCTCTTCCCAGTTTTCGCAATCCACATCGGCCAGATCGTTATTCAGTAAGTAATCCAATTCGGCTAAGC
GGCTGTCTAAGCTATTCGTATAGGGACAATCCGATATGTCGATGGAGTGAAAGAGCCTGATGCACTCCGC
ATACAGCTCGATAATCTTTTCAGGGCTTTGTTCATCTTCATACTCTTCCGAGCAAAGGACGCCATCGGCC
TCACTCATGAGCAGATTGCTCCAGCCATCATGCCGTTCAAAGTGCAGGACCTTTGGAACAGGCAGCTTTC
CTTCCAGCCATAGCATCATGTCCTTTTCCCGTTCCACATCATAGGTGGTCCCTTTATACCGGCTGTCCGT
CATTTTTAAATATAGGTTTTCATTTTCTCCCACCAGCTTATATACCTTAGCAGGAGACATTCCTTCCGTA
TCTTTTACGCAGCGGTATTTTTCGATCAGTTTTTTCAATTCCGGTGATATTCTCATTTTAGCCATACTCT
TCCTTTTTCAATATTATTGAAGCATTTATCAGGGTTATTGTCTCATGAGCGGATACATATTTGAATGTAT
TTAGAAAAATAAACAAATAGGGGTTCCGCGCACTCGGAGCCTTGATGTGGGCGCTTTTTGCAGCTGTTCG
GCTGTGCGCTGGCCAGACAGTTATGCACAGGCCAGGCGGGTTTTAAGAGTTTTAATAAGTTTTAAAGAGT
TTTAGGCGGAAAAATCGCCTTTTTTCTCTTTTATATCAGTCACTTACATGTGTGACCGGTTCCCAATGTA
CGGCTTTGGGTTCCCAATGTACGGGTTCCGGTTCCCAATGTACGGCTTTGGGTTCCCAATGTACGTGCTA
TCCACAGGAAAGAAGCTTTTTCGACCTTTTTCCCCTGCTAGGGCAATTTGCCCTAGCATCTGCTCCGTAC
ATTAGGAACCGGCGGATGCTTCGCCCTCGATCAGGTTGCGGTAGCGCATGACTAGGATCGGGCCAGCCTG
CCCCGCCTCCTCCTTCAAATCGTACTCCGGCAGGTCATTTGACCCGATCAGCTTGCGCACGGTGAAACAG
AACTTCTTGAACTCTCCGGCGCTGCCACTGCGTTCGTAGATCGTCTTGAACAACCATCTGGCTTCTGCCT
TGCCTGCGGCGCGGCGTGCCAGGCGGTAGAGAAAACGGCCGATGCCGGGATCGATCAAAAAGTAATCGGG
GTGAACCGTCAGCACGTCCGGGTTCTTGCCTTCTGTGATCTCGCGGTACATCCAATCAGCTAGCTCGATC
TCGATGTACTCCGGCCGCCCGGTTTCGCTCTTTACGATCTTGTAGCGGCTAATCAAGGCTTCACCCTCGG
ATACCGTCACCAGGCGGCCGTTCTTGGCCTTCTTCGTACGCTGCATGGCAACGTGCGTGGTGTTTAACCG
AATGCAGGTTTCTACCAGGTCGTCTTTCTGCTTTCCGCCATCGGCTCGCCGGCAGAACTTGAGTACGTCC
GCAACGTGTGGACGGAACACGCGGCCGGGCTTGTCTCCCTTCCCTTCCCGGTATCGGTTCATGGATTCGG
TTAGATGGGAAACCGCCATCAGTACCAGGTCGTAATCCCACACACTGGCCATGCCGGCCGGCCCTGCGGA
AACCTCTACGTGCCCGTCTGGAAGCTCGTAGCGGATCACCTCGCCAGCTCGTCGGTCACGCTTCGACAGA
CGGAAAACGGCCACGTCCATGATGCTGCGACTATCGCGGGTGCCCACGTCATAGAGCATCGGAACGAAAA
AATCTGGTTGCTCGTCGCCCTTGGGCGGCTTCCTAATCGACGACGCACCGGCTGCCGGCGGTTGCCGGGA
TTCTTTGCGGATTCGATCAGCGGCCGCTTGCCACGATTCACCGGGGCGTGCTTCTGCCTCGATGCGTTGC
CGCTGGGCGGCCTGCGCGGCCTTCAACTTCTCCACCAGGTCATCACCCAGCGCCGCGCCGATTTGTACCG
GGCCGGATGGTTTGCGACCGCTCACGCCGATTCCTCGGGCTTGGGGGTTCCAGTGCCATTGCAGGGCCGG
CAGACAACCCAGCCGCTTACGCCTGGCCAACCGCCCGTTCCTCCACACATGGGGCATTCCACGGCGTCGG
TGCCTGGTTGTTCTTGATTTTCCATGCCGCCTCCTTTAGCCGCTAAAATTCATCTACTCATTTATTCATT
TGCTCATTTACTCTGGTAGCTGCGCGATGTATTCAGATAGCAGCTCGGTAATGGTCTTGCCTTGGCGTAC
CGCGTACATCTTCAGCTTGGTGTGATCCTCCGCCGGCAACTGAAAGTTGACCCGCTTCATGGCTGGCGTG
TCTGCCAGGCTGGCCAACGTTGCAGCCTTGCTGCTGCGTGCGCTCGGACGGCCGGCACTTAGCGTGTTTG
TGCTTTTGCTCATTTTCTCTTTACCTCATTAACTCAAATGAGTTTTGATTTAATTTCAGCGGCCAGCGCC
TGGACCTCGCGGGCAGCGTCGCCCTCGGGTTCTGATTCAAGAACGGTTGTGCCGGCGGCGGCAGTGCCTG
GGTAGCTCACGCGCTGCGTGATACGGGACTCAAGAATGGGCAGCTCGTACCCGGCCAGCGCCTCGGCAAC
CTCACCGCCGATGCGCGTGCCTTTGATCGCCCGCGACACGACAAAGGCCGCTTGTAGCCTTCCATCCGTG
ACCTCAATGCGCTGCTTAACCAGCTCCACCAGGTCGGCGGTGGCCCATATGTCGTAAGGGCTTGGCTGCA
CCGGAATCAGCACGAAGTCGGCTGCCTTGATCGCGGACACAGCCAAGTCCGCCGCCTGGGGCGCTCCGTC
GATCACTACGAAGTCGCGCCGGCCGATGGCCTTCACGTCGCGGTCAATCGTCGGGCGGTCGATGCCGACA
ACGGTTAGCGGTTGATCTTCCCGCACGGCCGCCCAATCGCGGGCACTGCCCTGGGGATCGGAATCGACTA
ACAGAACATCGGCCCCGGCGAGTTGCAGGGCGCGGGCTAGATGGGTTGCGATGGTCGTCTTGCCTGACCC
GCCTTTCTGGTTAAGTACAGCGATAACCTTCATGCGTTCCCCTTGCGTATTTGTTTATTTACTCATCGCA
TCATATACGCAGCGACCGCATGACGCAAGCTGTTTTACTCAAATACACATCACCTTTTTAGACGGCGGCG
CTCGGTTTCTTCAGCGGCCAAGCTGGCCGGCCAGGCCGCCAGCTTGGCATCAGACAAACCGGCCAGGATT
TCATGCAGCCGCACGGCTGACTCCCGAGGGGAACCCTGTGGTTGGCATGCACATACAAATGGACGAACGG
ATAAACCTTTTCACGCCCTTTTAAATATCCGATTATTCTAATAAACGCTCTTTTCTCTTAGGTTTACCCG
CCAATATATCCTGTCAAACACTGATAGTTTAAACGGATCACTTCGTGTCCCTCGGTCACATGTGCATCCT
CTAGTAGCGGTCCTGCTGAGCCTCGACATGTTGTCGCAAAATTCGCCCTGGACCCGCCCAACGATTTGTC
GTCACTGTCAAGGTTTGACCTGCACTTCATTTGGGGCCCACATACACCAAAAAAATGCTGCATAATTCTC
GGGGCAGCAAGTCGGTTACCCGGCCGCCGTGCTGGACCGGGTTGAATGGTGCCCGTAACTTTCGGTAGAG
CGGACGGCCAATACTCAACTTCAAGGAATCTCACCCATGCGCGCCGGCGGGGAACCGGAGTTCCCTTCAG
TGAGCGTTATTAGTTCGCCGCTCGGTGTGTCGTAGATACTAGCCCCTGGGGCACTTTTGAAATTTGAATA
AGATTTATGTAATCAGTCTTTTAGGTTTGACCGGTTCTGCCGCTTTTTTTAAAATTGGATTTGTAATAAT
AAAACGCAATTGTTTGTTATTGTGGCGCTCTATCATAGATGTCGCTATAAACCTATTCAGCACAATATAT
TGTTTTCATTTTAATATTGTACATATAAGTAGTAGGGTACAATCAGTAAATTGAACGGAGAATATTATTC
ATAAAAATACGATAGTAACGGGTGATATATTCATTAGAATGAACCGAAACCGGCGGTAAGGATCTGAGCT
ACACATGCTCAGGTTTTTTACAACGTGCACAACAGAATTGAAAGCAAATATCATGCGATCATAGGCTTCT
CGCATATCTCATTAAAGCAGGACAAGCTCAAGTAGATCCCTCAGTGTTTCCACCGTTGTCACCTCCTGTG
TTACCTCCCTCGTCACCACCAATGTCTCCACCAGTATCACCACCTTTGTCTCCTCCTGTATTTCCACCAT
TGTCTCCTCCATTATCAGGCTCTGCCATCTCAAGTGATCCGCACTCAGAGTCATCCTCAGCCATGTCCAA
TGATCCACATTCTGAGTCATCCTCTGCCATCTCCAATGAACCACATTCAGAATCTCCCTCTCCACCAATC
TCAGCTTCTCCACCGATTTCTCCCTGCTGAACAGAGTCACCAGTGTTTTCACCTCCTGACTCTTTTTTAT
CTCCTCCGTTGTCACCTCCAGATTCTTTATTATCACCACCAGATTTCTTATTATCACCTCCATTGTCACC
ACCTTGCTGCTTATTGTCACCACCTTTGTCACCTCCTGAGTCGATGTTATCACCACCAACCTCCTTGTTG
TCACCTCCCACCTCTTTGTTGTCACCTCCAGACTCCTTCTTATCTCCACCTGATTCCTTATTATCTCCTC
CATTATCACCTCCTCCGTTATCTCCAGAAGATTGCTTGTTATCTCCTCCATTATCACCTCCTGATTCTTT
ATTGTCACCACCAGACTCCTTGTTATCTCCACCTGACTCTTTGTTGTCTCCTGTATTAGAACCTCCTCCC
CAGTTGTTTGTACCTCCACCAGAGTTCCACTGGTTGTTTGAAGAACCACCAGTATTTGTAGATGGAGCCT
GTGTCCAAGTATTACCACCTGTATCTCCTCCCTTGTCTCCTCCAGTATCAGTTGAAGGAGCCTGAGTCCA
TGTGTTTCCACCAGTGTCTCCTCCCTTGTCACCACCTGTATCTCCTCCGATGTCTCCACCGTTATCAGGC
TCAGCCATCTCAAGTGATCCACACTCAGAGTCGTCCTCTGCCATCTCAAGAGAACCGCACTCAGAATCGT
CCTCTGCCATTTCCAAAGAACCACACTCTGAGTCATCAGCCATTGTATCGATAATTGTAAATGTAATTGT
AATGTTGTTTGTTGTTTGTTGTTGTTGGTAATTGTTGTAAAAATGAGCTCTTATACTCGAGCGTGTCCTC
TCCAAATGAAATGAACTTCCTTATATAGAGGAAGGGTCTTGCGAAGGATAGTGGGATTGTGCGTCATCCC
TTACGTCAGTGGAGATGTCACATCAATCCACTTGCTTTGTAGACGTGGTTGGAACCTCTTCTTTTTCCAC
GATGCTCCTCGTGGGTGGGGGTCCATCTTTGGGACCACTGTCGGCAGAGAGATCTTGAATGATAGCCTTT
CCTTTATCGCAATGATGGCATTTGTAGGAGCCACCTTCCTTTTCTACTGTCCTTTCGATGAAGTGACAGA
TAGCTGGGCAATGGAATCCGAGGAGGTTTCCCGAAATTATCCTTTGTTGAAAAGTCTCAATAGCCCTTTG
ATCTTCTGAGACTGTATCTTTGACATTTTTGGAGTAGACCAGAGTGTCGTGCTCCACCATGTTGACGAAG
ATTTTCTTCTTGTCATTGAGTCGTAAAAGACTCTGTATGAACTGTTCGCCAGTCTTGACGGCGAGTTCTG
TTAGATCCTCGATTTGAATCTTAGACTCCATGCATGGCCTTAGATTCAGTAGGAACTACCTTTTTAGAGA
CTCCAATCTCTATTACTTGCCTTGGTTTATGAAGCAAGCCTTGAATCGTCCATACTGGAATAGTACTTCT
GATCTTGAGAAATATGTCTTTCTCTGTGTTCTTGATGCAATTAGTCCTGAATCTTTTGACTGCATCTTTA
ACCTTCTTGGGAAGGTATTTGATCTCCTGGAGATTGTTACTCGGGTAGATCGTCTTGATGAGACTTGCTG
CGTAGGCCTCTCTAACCATCTGTGGGTCAGCATTCTTTCTGAAATTGAAGAGGCTAACCTTCTCATTATC
AGTGGTGAACATAGTGTCGTCACCTTCACCTTCGAACTTCCTTCCTAGATCGTAAAGATAGAGGAAATCG
TCCATTGTAATCTCCGGGGCAAAGGAGATCTCTTTTGGGGCTGGATCACTGCTGGGCCTTTTGGTTCCTA
GCGTGAGCCAGTGGGCTTTTTGCTTTGGTGGGCTTGTTAGGGCCTTAGCAAAGCTCTTGGGCTTGAGTTG
AGCTTCTCCTTTGGGGATGAAGTTCAACCTGTCTGTTTGCTGACTTGTTGTGTACGCGTCAGCTGCTGCT
CTTGCCTCTGTAATAGTGGCAAATTTCTTGTGTGCAACTCCGGGAACGCCGTTTGTTGCCGCCTTTGTAC
AACCCCAGTCATCGTATATACCGGCATGTGGACCGTTATACACAACGTAGTAGTTGATATGAGGGTGTTG
AATACCCGATTCTGCTCTGAGAGGAGCAACTGTGCTGTTAAGCTCAGATTTTTGTGGGATTGGAATTCCT
CCAAGCTTGAATTCTTGCAGCGCTCCAATTCAGCAAGCGTCGATCTAGTAACATAGATGACACCGCGCGC
GATAATTTATCCTAGTTTGCGCGCTATATTTTGTTTTCTATCGCGTATTAAATGTATAATTGCGGGACTC
TAATCATAAAAACCCATCTCATAAATAACGTCATGCATTACATGTTAATTATTACATGCTTAACGTAATT
CAACAGAAATTATATGATAATCATCGCAAGACCGGCAACAGGATTCAATCTTAAGAAACTTTATTGCCAA
ATGTTTGAACGATCTGCTTGACTCTAGATCCAGAGTCCCGCTCAAATCTCAGTCACAGGAAGAACAGGTC
TAGGAGGAACAGGAAGAGAGAAATCAAGCTGCCAGAATCCCACATCATGCCAATTTCCATGTTTGAAACC
AGCAGCTCTAAGCATTCCCCTAGGAGCATAACCAAGAGCCTCATGCATCCTCACAGAAGGATCATTAGGA
AGTCCAATCACAGCAACCACAGACTTGAAACCCTGAGCCTCCAAAGACTTCAAAAGATGAGTGTAAAGAG
TAGATCCAAGACCAGTTCTTTGATGCCTAGGAGACACGTAAACAGTAGACTCAGCAGTCCAATCGTAAGC
ATTCCTAGCCTTCCAAGGACCAGCATAAGCAATACCAGCCACTTCACCATCCACTTCAGCAACAAGCCAA
GGATACCTCTCTCTAAGCCTCACAAGATCATCAGTCCACTCTTGTGGTT
Features (pLannotate 1.2.2; 16 found; start..end, strand, type, name):
    145..327     -  promoter       NOS promoter: nopaline synthase promoter NOS promoter
    522..546     -  misc_feature   LB T-DNA repeat: left border repeat from nopaline C58 T-DNA
    682..1270    -  rep_origin     ori: high-copy-number ColE1/pMB1/pBR322/pUC origin of replication
   1441..2235    -  CDS            KanR: aminoglycoside phosphotransferase; aphA-3; confers resistance to kanamycin
   2236..2340    -  promoter       AmpR promoter: bla
   2402..2596    -  rep_origin     pVS1 oriV: origin of replication for the Pseudomonas plasmid pVS1 (Heeb et al., 2000)
   2662..3735    -  CDS            pVS1 RepA: replication protein from the Pseudomonas plasmid pVS1 (Heeb et al., 2000)
   4164..4793    -  CDS            pVS1 StaA: stability protein from the Pseudomonas plasmid pVS1 (Heeb et al., 2000)
   5102..5126    -  misc_feature   RB T-DNA repeat: right border repeat from nopaline C58 T-DNA
   5193..5900    -  terminator     OCS terminator: octopine synthase terminator
   6912..6965    -  misc_feature   TMV Ω: translational enhancer from the tobacco mosaic virus 5'-leader sequence (Gallie et al., 1988)
   6994..7339    -  promoter       CaMV 35S promoter: strong constitutive promoter from cauliflower mosaic virus
   6996..7042    -  promoter       minimal CaMV 35S promoter: minimal 35S promoter from cauliflower mosaic virus
   7523..8329    -  CDS            IBMP_CAMVB (fragment): Experimental evidence at protein level: Swiss-Prot protein existence level 1. Enhances the ribosomal termination-reinitiation event leading to the translation of major open reading frames on the polycistronic viral RNAs. From Cauliflower mosaic virus (strain Bari 1) (CaMV).
   8372..8624    -  terminator     NOS terminator: nopaline synthase terminator and poly(A) signal
   8655..124     -  CDS            bar (across the origin): PAT_STRHY - Experimental evidence at protein level: Swiss-Prot protein existence level 1. Inactivates phosphinothricin (PPT) by transfer of an acetyl group from acetyl CoA. Can also acetylate demethylphosphinothricin but not PTT or glutamate. This enzyme is an effector of phosphinothricin tripeptide (PTT or bialaphos) resistance. From Streptomyces hygroscopicus. Introduced by genetic manipulation and expressed in glufosinate-tolerant maize by Dekalb Genetics.
