[The description below was written by a language model from this plasmid's Addgene catalogue record and pLannotate feature annotations shown in this document.]
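Description:
pICSL86977OD:PITG_11947 is a plant-expression binary vector built on the pICSL86977OD backbone. It is intended to be moved into Agrobacterium and delivered into plant leaves by agro-infiltration for transient expression of its insert. For propagation it carries a high-copy ColE1/pUC-type origin for E. coli, together with the pVS1 oriV, RepA replication protein and StaA stability protein that support maintenance in Agrobacterium. Bacterial selection is by kanamycin, through an aminoglycoside phosphotransferase gene driven by the bla (AmpR) promoter.

Nopaline-type left and right T-DNA border repeats delimit the region transferred to plant cells. Within them, the expression cassette consists of the strong constitutive CaMV 35S promoter followed by the TMV Ω leader, a translational enhancer, and it ends in the octopine synthase terminator. The unannotated stretch between the Ω leader and the OCS terminator presumably holds the insert, PITG_11947 from Phytophthora infestans strain T30-4. The annotation software did not recognise this coding sequence, and no epitope tag is annotated or recorded. A Cauliflower mosaic virus protein fragment annotated just upstream of the 35S promoter most likely reflects extended viral promoter-region sequence rather than an intended coding element. Near the left border, a second cassette places the bar gene (phosphinothricin acetyltransferase) under the NOS promoter and NOS terminator. This gives Basta/glufosinate resistance, which would allow selection of stable transformants.

The associated publication concerns plant pathogens counteracting an NLR immune receptor network. The record does not describe the function of the encoded protein.
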