Addgene plasmid #173566: pICSL86977OD:PITG_11947
Purpose: This is a binary plasmid that can be transferred into Agrobacterium and used to transiently express the protein encoded by the insert in plants by agro-infiltration.
Depositing lab: Sophien Kamoun. Depositing organization: Sainsbury Laboratory, Norwich. Publication: Plant pathogens convergently evolved to counteract redundant nodes of an NLR immune receptor network. Derevnina L, Contreras MP, Adachi H, Upson J, Vergara Cruces A, Xie R, Sklenar J, Menke FLH, Mugford ST, MacLean D, Ma W, Hogenhout SA, Goverse A, Maqbool A, Wu CH, Kamoun S. PLoS Biol. 2021 Aug 23;19(8):e3001136. doi: 10.1371/journal.pbio.3001136. PubMed 34424903.
Backbone
  Vector backbone: pICSL86977OD
  Backbone manufacturer: Youles SynBio plasmids
  Backbone size w/o insert (bp): 8687
  Vector type: Plant Expression
  Selectable markers: Basta
Growth in bacteria
  Bacterial resistance: Kanamycin, 50 μg/mL
  Growth temperature: 37°C
  Growth strain: DH5alpha
  Copy number: High Copy
Gene/Insert
  Gene/Insert name: PITG_11947_T30-4
  Species: Phytophthora infestans
  Promoter: 35S
  Cloning method: Restriction Enzyme; 5′ cloning site unknown (unknown if destroyed); 3′ cloning site unknown (unknown if destroyed)
Terms and licenses: Academic/Nonprofit Terms; Industry Terms: Not Available to Industry
How to cite: pICSL86977OD:PITG_11947 was a gift from Sophien Kamoun (Addgene plasmid # 173566 ; http://n2t.net/addgene:173566 ; RRID:Addgene_173566)
